>Addgene plasmid #166608 | pAAV-TRE-DIO-GFP-2A-SynmRuby | addgene full sequence | sequence record 329447 | Addgene NGS Result
CTGCTTATATAGGTCGAGTTTACCACTCCCTATCAGTGATAGAGAAAAGTGAAAGTCGAGTTTACCACTC
CCTATCAGTGATAGAGAAAAGTGAAAGTCGAGTTTACCACTCCCTATCAGTGATAGAGAAAAGTGAAAGT
CGAGTTTACCACTCCCTATCAGTGATAGAGAAAAGTGAAAGTCGAGTTTACCACTCCCTATCAGTGATAG
AGAAAAGTGAAAGTCGAGTTTACCACTCCCTATCAGTGATAGAGAAAAGTGAAAGTCGAGTTTACCACTC
CCTATCAGTGATAGAGAAAAGTGAAAGTCGAGCTCGGTACCCGGGTCGAGGTAGGCGTGTACGGTGGGAG
GCCTATATAAGCAGAGCTCGTTTAGTGAACCGTCAGATCGCCTGGAGACGCCATCCACGCTGTTTTGACC
TCCATAGAAGACACCGGGACCGATCCAGCCTCCGCGGCCCCGAATTCGAGCTCGGTACCCGGGGATCCTC
TAGTCGACGTCGATAACTTCGTATAGCATACATTATACGAAGTTATCCGAATCGCAATAACTTCGTATAG
GATACTTTATACGAAGTTATTTGGCGCGCCTACCCTCCGCCCAGGCCGGCGAACTTGGCCACGGCGTGCT
CCCGCTGCACCACGAACATCTCGTTGTCGGACTCTTCCAGCCTTTCCAGCCGGTGGTCCACGGCGTGGAT
GCCGGGCATCTTGATGTTGCCCACGGTTTTCTTGGATCGGTAGGTGGTCACGAAGCTGCAGCTCAGGTGC
CCTCCGCCGTCCACCTTCAGGGCCATGTGGGTGTAGCCTCTCAGTCCGCCGTCAGCGGGGTACATCATCT
CGGTGTTGGGCTCCCAGCCCTTGGTTTTCTTCTGCATCACGGCGCCGTTGCTGGGAAAATTCACGCCCCT
GACCTGGGCATGGTACACCAGGCAGCCATCTTCCAGGCTGGTGTCCTGCATCACGGTGATCACGCCGCCG
TCCTCGTATCTGGTCACTCTCTCCCAGGTGAAGCCCTCGGGGAAGCTCTGCTTGAAGAAATCGGGGATGC
CCTTGGGGTACTTGATGAAGGTCCGGCTGCCGTACATGAAGGATGTGGCCAGGATGTCGAAGGCGAAGGG
CAGAGGTCCGCCCTCGATCACTTTGATCCGCATGGTCTGGGTGCCCATGTAGGGGTTGCCCTCGCCCTCG
CCGGTGCACTTGAACTGGTGGCCGTTCACGCTGCCTTCCAGCACCACCTTCATCCGCATGTTTTCTTTGA
TCAGGCTGTTCATCGTACGGGTGGCGACCGGTGGATCCGACATCTGATTGGAGAAGGAGGTGGGCGCACC
CTGTTGGCCGTAGCCTTGCTGCCCATAGTCGCCCTGAGGCCCGTAGCCACCGCCACCGCCGCTGGCTGGC
TGCCCGTAATCGGGTTGATAACCACCCTGAGGCCCGTAGGAGTCCTGGGGCCCATAGCCTCCGGGGCCCT
GCCCATAGCCCGCATCGCCGTAGGCATCGCCAGGAGCTGGTTGCTTTTCTGGGGCGCCTGGAGGTGCGCG
CATGAATGGGGCGGCCCAGCCTGTCTCCTTGAACACGAACCATAGGTTGCCAACCCAGAGCACCAGGTTC
AGGAAGCCAAACACCACCGAGGTGTTGAGTCCTGAAGTCACAGGGTCCCTCAGTTCCTTGCATGTGTTTC
CTGTCTGGCGGCACATAGGCATCTCCTTGATAATGTTCTCTGGGTCAGTGGCCATCTTCACATCGGACAG
GCCTTTGGCCCAGGCGGATGAGCTAACTAGCCACATGAAAGCGAACACTGCTGTGGCCAGGAAGTCCATC
ATTGGCCCTTTGTTGTTCTCTCGGTACTTGTTCTGCAGGAAGATGTAGGTGGCCAGGGCCCCCATGGAGT
AGAGGAAGGCAAACACAGCCACGGTGACAAAGAATTCAGCCGAGGAGGAGTAGTCACCAACTAGGAAGAT
CTTGGTAGTGCCCCCTTTAACGCAGGAGGGTGCATCAAAGTACACTTGGTGCAGCCTGAATGGGTACTCA
AATTCGACTTCGATGTTGAGGGCACTCTCCGTCTTGTTGGCACACTCCACGCTCAGCCGAAGCTCTCCGG
TGTAGCTGCCGCACGTAGCAAAGGCGAAGATGGCAAAGACCCACTGCAGCACCTTCACGAAGCCAAGGGG
CTCCTTGACCACCCGGAACTGACCCCCAGCCACCAGCTGATTCACCACGTCCATGGGGCCGGGGTTCTCC
TCCACGTCGCCGCAGGTCAGCAGGCTGCCCCTGCCCTCCTTGTACAGCTCGTCCATGCCGAGAGTGATCC
CGGCGGCGGTCACGAACTCCAGCAGGACCATGTGATCGCGCTTCTCGTTGGGGTCTTTGCTCAGGGCGGA
CTGGGTGCTCAGGTAGTGGTTGTCGGGCAGCAGCACGGGGCCGTCGCCGATGGGGGTGTTCTGCTGGTAG
TGGTCGGCGAGCTGCACGCTGCCGTCCTCGATGTTGTGGCGGATCTTGAAGTTCACCTTGATGCCGTTCT
TCTGCTTGTCGGCCATGATATAGACGTTGTGGCTGTTGTAGTTGTACTCCAGCTTGTGCCCCAGGATGTT
GCCGTCCTCCTTGAAGTCGATGCCCTTCAGCTCGATGCGGTTCACCAGGGTGTCGCCCTCGAACTTCACC
TCGGCGCGGGTCTTGTAGTTGCCGTCGTCCTTGAAGAAGATGGTGCGCTCCTGGACGTAGCCTTCGGGCA
TGGCGGACTTGAAGAAGTCGTGCTGCTTCATGTGGTCGGGGTAGCGGCTGAAGCACTGCACGCCGTAGGT
CAGGGTGGTCACGAGGGTGGGCCAGGGCACGGGCAGCTTGCCGGTGGTGCAGATGAACTTCAGGGTCAGC
TTGCCGTAGGTGGCATCGCCCTCGCCCTCGCCGGACACGCTGAACTTGTGGCCGTTTACGTCGCCGTCCA
GCTCGACCAGGATGGGCACCACCCCGGTGAACAGCTCCTCGCCCTTGCTCACCATGGGCCGGCCTTGATA
ACTTCGTATAATGTATGCTATACGAAGTTATCCGAATCGCAATAACTTCGTATAAAGTATCCTATACGAA
GTTATCGAAGATCATCAAGCTTATCGATAATCAACCTCTGGATTACAAAATTTGTGAAAGATTGACTGGT
ATTCTTAACTATGTTGCTCCTTTTACGCTATGTGGATACGCTGCTTTAATGCCTTTGTATCATGCTATTG
CTTCCCGTATGGCTTTCATTTTCTCCTCCTTGTATAAATCCTGGTTGCTGTCTCTTTATGAGGAGTTGTG
GCCCGTTGTCAGGCAACGTGGCGTGGTGTGCACTGTGTTTGCTGACGCAACCCCCACTGGTTGGGGCATT
GCCACCACCTGTCAGCTCCTTTCCGGGACTTTCGCTTTCCCCCTCCCTATTGCCACGGCGGAACTCATCG
CCGCCTGCCTTGCCCGCTGCTGGACAGGGGCTCGGCTGTTGGGCACTGACAATTCCGTGGTGTTGTCGGG
GAAATCATCGTCCTTTCCTTGGCTGCTCGCCTATGTTGCCACCTGGATTCTGCGCGGGACGTCCTTCTGC
TACGTCCCTTCGGCCCTCAATCCAGCGGACCTTCCTTCCCGCGGCCTGCTGCCGGCTCTGCGGCCTCTTC
CGCGTCTTCGCCTTCGCCCTCAGACGAGTCGGATCTCCCTTTGGGCCGCCTCCCCGCATCGATACCGAGC
GCTGCTCGAGAGATCGATCTGCCTCGACTGTGCCTTCTAGTTGCCAGCCATCTGTTGTTTGCCCCTCCCC
CGTGCCTTCCTTGACCCTGGAAGGTGCCACTCCCACTGTCCTTTCCTAATAAAATGAGGAAATTGCATCG
CATTGTCTGAGTAGGTGTCATTCTATTCTGGGGGGTGGGGTGGGGCAGGACAGCAAGGGGGAGGATTGGG
AAGACAATAGCAGGCATGCTGGGGACACGTGCGGACCGAGCGGCCGCAGGAACCCCTAGTGATGGAGTTG
GCCACTCCCTCTCTGCGCGCTCGCTCGCTCACTGAGGCCGGGCGACCAAAGGTCGCCCGACGCCCGGGCG
GCCTCAGTGAGCGAGCGAGCGCGCAGCTGCCTGCAGGACATGTGAGCAAAAGGCCAGCAAAAGGCCAGGA
ACCGTAAAAAGGCCGCGTTGCTGGCGTTTTTCCATAGGCTCCGCCCCCCTGACGAGCATCACAAAAATCG
ACGCTCAAGTCAGAGGTGGCGAAACCCGACAGGACTATAAAGATACCAGGCGTTTCCCCCTGGAAGCTCC
CTCGTGCGCTCTCCTGTTCCGACCCTGCCGCTTACCGGATACCTGTCCGCCTTTCTCCCTTCGGGAAGCG
TGGCGCTTTCTCATAGCTCACGCTGTAGGTATCTCAGTTCGGTGTAGGTCGTTCGCTCCAAGCTGGGCTG
TGTGCACGAACCCCCCGTTCAGCCCGACCGCTGCGCCTTATCCGGTAACTATCGTCTTGAGTCCAACCCG
GTAAGACACGACTTATCGCCACTGGCAGCAGCCACTGGTAACAGGATTAGCAGAGCGAGGTATGTAGGCG
GTGCTACAGAGTTCTTGAAGTGGTGGCCTAACTACGGCTACACTAGAAGAACAGTATTTGGTATCTGCGC
TCTGCTGAAGCCAGTTACCTTCGGAAAAAGAGTTGGTAGCTCTTGATCCGGCAAACAAACCACCGCTGGT
AGCGGTGGTTTTTTTGTTTGCAAGCAGCAGATTACGCGCAGAAAAAAAGGATCTCAAGAAGATCCTTTGA
TCTTTTCTACGGGGTCTGACGCTCAGTGGAACGAAAACTCACGTTAAGGGATTTTGGTCATGAGATTATC
AAAAAGGATCTTCACCTAGATCCTTTTAAATTAAAAATGAAGTTTTAAATCAATCTAAAGTATATATGAG
TAAACTTGGTCTGACAGTTACCAATGCTTAATCAGTGAGGCACCTATCTCAGCGATCTGTCTATTTCGTT
CATCCATAGTTGCCTGACTCCCCGTCGTGTAGATAACTACGATACGGGAGGGCTTACCATCTGGCCCCAG
TGCTGCAATGATACCGCGAGACCCACGCTCACCGGCTCCAGATTTATCAGCAATAAACCAGCCAGCCGGA
AGGGCCGAGCGCAGAAGTGGTCCTGCAACTTTATCCGCCTCCATCCAGTCTATTAATTGTTGCCGGGAAG
CTAGAGTAAGTAGTTCGCCAGTTAATAGTTTGCGCAACGTTGTTGCCATTGCTACAGGCATCGTGGTGTC
ACGCTCGTCGTTTGGTATGGCTTCATTCAGCTCCGGTTCCCAACGATCAAGGCGAGTTACATGATCCCCC
ATGTTGTGCAAAAAAGCGGTTAGCTCCTTCGGTCCTCCGATCGTTGTCAGAAGTAAGTTGGCCGCAGTGT
TATCACTCATGGTTATGGCAGCACTGCATAATTCTCTTACTGTCATGCCATCCGTAAGATGCTTTTCTGT
GACTGGTGAGTACTCAACCAAGTCATTCTGAGAATAGTGTATGCGGCGACCGAGTTGCTCTTGCCCGGCG
TCAATACGGGATAATACCGCGCCACATAGCAGAACTTTAAAAGTGCTCATCATTGGAAAACGTTCTTCGG
GGCGAAAACTCTCAAGGATCTTACCGCTGTTGAGATCCAGTTCGATGTAACCCACTCGTGCACCCAACTG
ATCTTCAGCATCTTTTACTTTCACCAGCGTTTCTGGGTGAGCAAAAACAGGAAGGCAAAATGCCGCAAAA
AAGGGAATAAGGGCGACACGGAAATGTTGAATACTCATACTCTTCCTTTTTCAATATTATTGAAGCATTT
ATCAGGGTTATTGTCTCATGAGCGGATACATATTTGAATGTATTTAGAAAAATAAACAAATAGGGGTTCC
GCGCACATTTCCCCGAAAAGTGCCACCTGACGTCTAAGAAACCATTATTATCATGACATTAACCTATAAA
AATAGGCGTATCACGAGGCCCTTTCGTCTCGCGCGTTTCGGTGATGACGGTGAAAACCTCTGACACATGC
AGCTCCCGGAGACGGTCACAGCTTGTCTGTAAGCGGATGCCGGGAGCAGACAAGCCCGTCAGGGCGCGTC
AGCGGGTGTTGGCGGGTGTCGGGGCTGGCTTAACTATGCGGCATCAGAGCAGATTGTACTGAGAGTGCAC
CATAAAATTGTAAACGTTAATATTTTGTTAAAATTCGCGTTAAATTTTTGTTAAATCAGCTCATTTTTTA
ACCAATAGACCGAAATCGGCAAAATCCCTTATAAATCAAAAGAATAGCCCGAGATAGAGT
[37 nt withheld, positions 6291-6327]
AAAGAACGTGGACTCCAACGTCAAAGG
[141 nt withheld, positions 6355-6495]
G
[46 nt withheld, positions 6497-6542]
A
[95 nt withheld, positions 6544-6638]
TATGCGGTGTGAAATACCGCACAGATGCGTAAGGAGAAAATACCGCATCAGGCGCCCCTGCAGGCAGCTG
CGCGCTCGCTCGCTCACTGAGGCCGCCCGGGCAAAGCCCGGGCGTCGGGCGACCTTTGGTCGCCCGGCCT
CAGTGAGCGAGCGAGCGCGCAGAGAGGGAGTGGCCAACTCCATCACTAGGGGTTCCTGCGGCCGCACGCG
AAACAATTCTGCAGGAATTCGGGGCCGCGGAGGCTGGATCGGTCCCGGTGTCTTCTATGGAGGTCAAAAC
AGCGTGGATGGCGTCTCCAGGCGATCTGACGGTTCACTAAACGAGCT
Features (pLannotate 1.2.2; 24 found; start..end, strand, type, name):
     27..297     +  protein_bind   tetracycline response element: contains seven copies of the tetracycline operator tetO tetracycline repressor TetR
    308..325     +  misc_feature   MCS (fragment): pUC18/19 multiple cloning site
    330..368     +  promoter       minimal CMV promoter: human cytomegalovirus (CMV) immediate early promoter
    462..493     +  misc_feature   MCS (fragment): pUC18/19 multiple cloning site
    503..536     +  protein_bind   loxP: Cre-mediated recombination occurs in the 8-bp core sequence (GCATACAT). Cre recombinase
    547..580     +  protein_bind   lox2272: Cre-mediated recombination occurs in the 8-bp core sequence (GGATACTT). lox2272 sites are compatible with each other, but incompatible with loxP or loxN sites (Lee and Saito, 1988). Cre recombinase
    593..1273    -  CDS            mRuby: mRuby is a basic (constitutively fluorescent) red fluorescent protein published in 2009, derived from Entacmaea quadricolor. It has low acid sensitivity.
   1301..2224    -  CDS            Syp: SYPH_RAT - Experimental evidence at protein level: Swiss-Prot protein existence level 1. Possibly involved in structural functions as organizing other membrane components or in targeting the vesicles to the plasma membrane. Involved in the regulation of short-term and long-term synaptic plasticity (By similarity). From Rattus norvegicus (Rat).
   2279..2995    -  CDS            EGFP: EGFP is a basic (constitutively fluorescent) green fluorescent protein published in 1996, derived from Aequorea victoria. It is reported to be a rapidly-maturing weak dimer with moderate acid sensitivity.
   3008..3041    -  protein_bind   loxP: Cre-mediated recombination occurs in the 8-bp core sequence (GCATACAT). Cre recombinase
   3052..3085    -  protein_bind   lox2272: Cre-mediated recombination occurs in the 8-bp core sequence (GGATACTT). lox2272 sites are compatible with each other, but incompatible with loxP or loxN sites (Lee and Saito, 1988). Cre recombinase
   3109..3697    +  misc_feature   WPRE: woodchuck hepatitis virus posttranscriptional regulatory element
   3738..3945    +  polyA_signal   bGH poly(A) signal: bovine growth hormone polyadenylation signal
   4003..4030    -  repeat_region  AAV2 ITR (fragment): inverted terminal repeat of adeno-associated virus serotype 2 inverted
   4059..4086    -  repeat_region  AAV2 ITR (fragment): inverted terminal repeat of adeno-associated virus serotype 2 inverted
   4159..4747    -  rep_origin     ori: high-copy-number ColE1/pMB1/pBR322/pUC origin of replication
   4918..5778    -  CDS            AmpR: β-lactamase; bla; confers resistance to ampicillin, carbenicillin, and related antibiotics
   5779..5883    -  promoter       AmpR promoter: bla
   5978..6013    +  CDS            rop (fragment): Rop protein, which maintains plasmids at low copy number; rop
   6115..6164    +  misc_feature   bom (fragment): basis of mobility region from pBR322
   6165..6620    -  rep_origin     f1 ori (sequence partly withheld): f1 bacteriophage origin of replication; arrow indicates direction of (+) strand synthesis
   6639..6690    +  misc_feature   bom (fragment): basis of mobility region from pBR322
   6695..6835    -  repeat_region  AAV2 ITR: inverted terminal repeat of adeno-associated virus serotype 2 inverted
   6933..13      -  promoter       TRE3GV promoter (fragment) (across the origin): 3rd-generation Tet-responsive promoter that can be activated by binding of Tet-On® 3G, optimized for retroviral and lentiviral vectors
