[The description below was written by a language model from this plasmid's Addgene catalogue record and pLannotate feature annotations shown in this document.]
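Description:
pAAV-TRE-DIO-GFP-2A-SynmRuby is an adeno-associated virus transfer plasmid for expressing a two-colour neuronal labelling cassette that requires both Cre recombinase and a tetracycline-controlled transactivator. In bacteria it is maintained through a high-copy ColE1/pUC-type origin and selected with ampicillin (AmpR under its own promoter). An f1 origin and short remnants of pBR322 rop and bom sequences are also present in the backbone. The expression cassette lies between AAV2 inverted terminal repeats, which direct replication and packaging of the intervening DNA into AAV particles. One ITR is annotated in full, while the other is detected only as two short fragments in the sequencing result.

Transcription is driven by a tetracycline response element with seven tetO copies fused to a minimal CMV promoter, which should be largely silent unless a tTA/rtTA-type activator is bound. Downstream, the coding region sits in reverse orientation between pairs of loxP and lox2272 sites arranged as a DIO (double-floxed inverted) switch. Cre recombination flips the cassette into the sense orientation and locks it there by excising one site of each pair. The inverted payload reads EGFP, a 2A self-cleaving peptide (named in the record, though not separately annotated), and rat synaptophysin fused to mRuby. Expressing cells should therefore fill with green fluorescence, while the red synaptophysin fusion is targeted to synaptic vesicles and marks presynaptic terminals. A WPRE and a bovine growth hormone polyadenylation signal follow to enhance transcript stability and processing.

The associated work describes intersectional targeting of neuronal populations in mice. This fits use of the vector as a reporter for cells and their projection sites where Cre and a separately supplied Tet transactivator coincide.
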