Addgene plasmid #166608: pAAV-TRE-DIO-GFP-2A-SynmRuby
Purpose: Encodes Cre-dependent GFP-2A-synaptophysinmRuby under control of the TRE
Depositing lab: Martin Myers. Depositing organization: University of Michigan. Publication: tTARGIT AAVs mediate the sensitive and flexible manipulation of intersectional neuronal populations in mice. Sabatini PV, Wang J, Rupp AC, Affinati AH, Flak JN, Li C, Olson DP, Myers MG Jr. Elife. 2021 Mar 11;10. pii: 66835. doi: 10.7554/eLife.66835. PubMed 33704065.
Backbone
  Vector backbone: AAV
  Vector type: AAV
Growth in bacteria
  Bacterial resistance: Ampicillin, 100 μg/mL
  Growth temperature: 37°C
  Growth strain: NEB Stable
  Copy number: High Copy
Gene/Insert
  Gene/Insert name: GFP-2A-syn
  Species: Synthetic
  Promoter: tetracycline response element
  Cloning method: Restriction Enzyme; 5′ cloning site Unknown (unknown if destroyed)
Terms and licenses: Academic/Nonprofit Terms; Industry Terms: Not Available to Industry
How to cite: pAAV-TRE-DIO-GFP-2A-SynmRuby was a gift from Martin Myers (Addgene plasmid # 166608 ; http://n2t.net/addgene:166608 ; RRID:Addgene_166608)
